Addgene plasmid #12885: DCT.VV.Orf197
Purpose: This plasmid was designed for screening purposes and may contain discrepancies relative to the current canonical GenBank version of the gene.
Depositing lab: Jack Bennink & Jon Yewdell. Depositing organization: National Institute of Allergy and Infectious Diseases (NIAID). Publication: Identification of poxvirus CD8+ T cell determinants to enable rational design and characterization of smallpox vaccines. Tscharke DC, Karupiah G, Zhou J, Palmore T, Irvine KR, Haeryfar SM, Williams S, Sidney J, Sette A, Bennink JR, Yewdell JW. J Exp Med. 2005 January 3; 201(1): 95–104. 10.1084/jem.20041912 PubMed 15623576.
Backbone
  Vector backbone: pcDNA 3.1D V5-His-TOPO
  Backbone manufacturer: Invitrogen
  Backbone size w/o insert (bp): 5514
  Vector type: Mammalian Expression
  Selectable markers: Neomycin (select with G418)
Growth in bacteria
  Bacterial resistance: Ampicillin, 100 μg/mL
  Growth temperature: 37°C
  Growth strain: DH5alpha
  Copy number: High Copy
Gene/Insert
  Gene/Insert name: VV.Orf197 (alt names: IMV membrane protein; VV_WR_118)
  Species: Vaccinia Virus
  Insert size (bp): 1656
  GenBank ID: 9791050
  Cloning method: Restriction Enzyme; 5′ cloning site BamHI (not destroyed); 3′ cloning site BamHI (not destroyed)
  Sequencing primers: 5′ Universal T7
Terms and licenses: Academic/Nonprofit Terms; Industry Terms: Not Available to Industry
Depositor comments: Please see the Vaccinia kit page ( https://www.addgene.org/vvorf/ ) for more information. The kit page contains the supplemental VVOrfData spreadsheet, which includes important information about this plasmid. The plasmid and insert names provided here relate only to this library. The name of the ORF (if present) in VACV strain Copenhagen and the name of the ORF (if annotated) in VACV strain WR sequence can be found in VVOrfData spreadsheet. Please note that the amino acid sequence given for each ORF in the spreadsheet may contain some errors. Additionally, changes from the expected sequence may be present in these plasmids. Please see Addgene's quality control sequence and sequencing notes in the VVOrfData spreadsheet before ordering this plasmid.
How to cite: DCT.VV.Orf197 was a gift from Jack Bennink & Jon Yewdell (Addgene plasmid # 12885 ; http://n2t.net/addgene:12885 ; RRID:Addgene_12885)
