[The description below was written by a language model from this plasmid's Addgene catalogue record.]
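Description:
DCT.VV.Orf197 is a mammalian expression plasmid built on the commercial pcDNA 3.1D V5-His-TOPO backbone (about 5.5 kb without insert). It carries a roughly 1.66 kb open reading frame from vaccinia virus, designated VV.Orf197 within its library and also listed as an IMV (intracellular mature virion) membrane protein, VV_WR_118. The plasmid is maintained at high copy number in E. coli under ampicillin selection, and its neomycin resistance marker allows G418 selection of transfected mammalian cells. No feature table accompanies the record, so the regulatory elements are not itemised. This backbone family normally drives the insert from the CMV immediate-early promoter, has an upstream T7 promoter site (consistent with the T7 sequencing primer listed), and offers C-terminal V5 and His tags. The record does not say whether the ORF is in frame with those tags. The insert is recorded as flanked by intact BamHI sites at both ends, so it can be excised with that single enzyme.

The plasmid belongs to a library of individual vaccinia virus ORF clones made for screening, associated with work identifying poxvirus CD8+ T cell determinants to inform the design and characterisation of smallpox vaccines. In such a screen, each viral ORF is expressed in mammalian cells so that its product can be tested for recognition by virus-specific T cells. The depositors caution that the clones were made for screening and may differ from the canonical GenBank sequence. The ORF naming is also specific to this library, and the corresponding Copenhagen and WR strain names, along with sequencing notes, are given in a supplementary spreadsheet. Users needing an exact sequence should check the quality-control sequencing data.
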