>Addgene plasmid #12885 | DCT.VV.Orf197 | addgene partial sequence | sequence record 19274 | T7 5'-TAATACGACTCACTATAGGG-3'
AGTACCCTTCACCGAATTCCAGCTGACCACCATGAATAATACTATCATTAATTCTTTGATCGGTGGGGAT
GACTCTATTAAACGGTCTAATGTCTTCGCAGTCGATAGTCAAATTCCAACTTTATATATGCCGCAATATA
TTTCTCTATCAGGAGTTATGACAAACGATGGTCCAGACAATCAGGCTATCGCTAGCTTCGAAATTAGGGA
TCAGTATATTACTGCGCTTAATCATTTGGTTCTGAGTTTGGAACTTCCAGAAGTTAAAGGTATGGGAAGA
TTCGGTTACGTACCATATGTTGGATATAAATGTATTAATCACGTATCTATCTCTTCGTGTAACGGTGTTA
TTTGGGAAATTGAGGGCGAAGAATTATATAATAATTGTATCAATAATACAATTGCTTTGAAACACTCTGG
ATATTCTAGTGAACTTAATGATATTTCTATTGGCCTAACTCCTAATGACACTATTAAAGAACCATCTACA
GTATACGTTTATATTAAAACTCCGTTTGATGTGGAAGATACATTCAGCAGTCTTAAACTATCCGATTCAA
AAATTACCGTAACGGTAACCTTCAATCCAGTATCCGATATCGTTATTCGTGACTCTTCGTTCGACTTTGA
AACGTTCAACAAAGAATTTGTTTATGTTCCTGAATTGAGCTTTATTGGATATATGGTTAAGAATGTACAA
ATTAAA
